Addgene plasmid #59913: TGMP.shKras.1422
Purpose: Tet on shKras for conditional Kras knockdown
Depositing lab: Tyler Jacks. Depositing organization: Massachusetts Institute of Technology. Publication: KRAS and YAP1 Converge to Regulate EMT and Tumor Survival. Shao DD, Xue W, Krall EB, Bhutkar A, Piccioni F, Wang X, Schinzel AC, Sood S, Rosenbluh J, Kim JW, Zwang Y, Roberts TM, Root DE, Jacks T, Hahn WC. Cell. 2014 Jul 3;158(1):171-84. doi: 10.1016/j.cell.2014.06.004. Epub 2014 Jun 19. PubMed 24954536.
Backbone
  Vector backbone: TGMP
  Backbone manufacturer: Scott Lowe
  Vector type: Retroviral
Growth in bacteria
  Bacterial resistance: Ampicillin, 100 μg/mL
  Growth temperature: 37°C
  Growth strain: Top10
  Copy number: Unknown
Gene/Insert
  Gene/Insert name: Kras
  gRNA/shRNA sequence: Kras
  Species: M. musculus (mouse)
  Entrez Gene: Kras (a.k.a. K-Ras, K-Ras 2, K-ras, Ki-ras, Kras-2, Kras2, c-K-ras, c-Ki-ras, p21B, ras)
  Cloning method: Restriction Enzyme; 5′ cloning site XhoI (unknown if destroyed); 3′ cloning site EcoRI (unknown if destroyed)
  Sequencing primers: 5′ GFPF; 3′ PGKR
Terms and licenses: Academic/Nonprofit Terms; Industry Terms: Not Available to Industry
How to cite: TGMP.shKras.1422 was a gift from Tyler Jacks (Addgene plasmid # 59913 ; http://n2t.net/addgene:59913 ; RRID:Addgene_59913)
