[The description below was written by a language model from this plasmid's Addgene catalogue record and the feature table of its GenBank file.]
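Description:
TGMP.shKras.1422 is a 7,645 bp retroviral plasmid built on the TGMP backbone, an MSCV-type gammaretroviral vector, and designed for doxycycline-regulated knockdown of mouse Kras. In bacteria it is maintained by a high-copy ColE1/pUC-type origin and selected with ampicillin through the beta-lactamase gene. The viral portion annotated in the full-length record includes the 5' LTR and Psi packaging signal of murine embryonic stem cell virus, followed by a truncated MMLV gag fragment lacking its start codon. Together these allow the vector RNA to be packaged into retroviral particles in a suitable packaging cell line. A 3' LTR is not annotated in the feature table, although there is an unannotated stretch downstream of the puromycin cassette.

The payload consists of two expression units. The first is a tetracycline response element with seven tetO copies fused to a minimal CMV promoter. It drives a single transcript that encodes EGFP and carries, in its 3' region, a miR-30a-based shRNA cassette made up of 5' and 3' miR-30a flanks and the miR-30a loop. The Kras-targeting stem was cloned between XhoI and EcoRI sites. Because the reporter and hairpin share one transcript, GFP fluorescence reports induction of the shRNA. The second unit is a mouse PGK promoter driving puromycin N-acetyltransferase, which provides constitutive selection of transduced cells. No tet transactivator is encoded on the plasmid, so the stated "Tet-on" behaviour depends on a transactivator supplied separately in the target cells. A second, 783 bp partial record covers only the puromycin resistance region. The construct is intended for conditional, reversible Kras depletion, and the associated study examined KRAS dependence and tumour cell survival.
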