LOCUS       Exported 7645 bp ds-DNA circular SYN 12-MAY-2021
DEFINITION  Tet on shKras for conditional Kras knockdown.
ACCESSION   .
VERSION     .
KEYWORDS    TGMP.shKras.1422
SOURCE      synthetic DNA construct
  ORGANISM  synthetic DNA construct
REFERENCE   1 (bases 1 to 7645)
  AUTHORS   Shao DD, Xue W, Krall EB, Bhutkar A, Piccioni F, Wang X, Schinzel
            AC, Sood S, Rosenbluh J, Kim JW, Zwang Y, Roberts TM, Root DE, Jacks
            T, Hahn WC
  TITLE     KRAS and YAP1 Converge to Regulate EMT and Tumor Survival.
  JOURNAL   Cell. 2014 Jul 3;158(1):171-84. doi: 10.1016/j.cell.2014.06.004.
            Epub 2014 Jun 19.
  PUBMED    24954536
REFERENCE   2 (bases 1 to 7645)
  AUTHORS   .
  TITLE     Direct Submission
  JOURNAL   Exported May 12, 2021 from SnapGene Server 1.1.58
            http://www.snapgene.com
FEATURES             Location/Qualifiers
     source          1..7645
                     /organism="synthetic DNA construct"
                     /mol_type="other DNA"
     misc_feature    579..920
                     /label=MESV Psi
                     /note="packaging signal of murine embryonic stem cell
                     virus"
     CDS             987..1403
                     /label=gag (truncated)
                     /note="truncated Moloney murine leukemia virus (MMLV) gag
                     gene lacking the start codon"
     primer_bind     1333..1355
                     /label=pLXSN 5'
                     /note="Murine stem cell virus, forward primer. Also called
                     MSCV"
     primer_bind     1371..1387
                     /label=pBABE 5'
                     /note="Psi packaging signal, forward primer for pBABE
                     vectors"
     protein_bind    1451..1721
                     /label=tetracycline response element
                     /bound_moiety="tetracycline repressor TetR"
                     /note="contains seven copies of the tetracycline operator
                     tetO"
     promoter        1754..1791
                     /label=minimal CMV promoter
                     /note="human cytomegalovirus (CMV) immediate early
                     promoter"
     primer_bind     1788..1812
                     /label=LNCX
                     /note="Human CMV promoter, forward primer"
     CDS             1885..2604
                     /codon_start=1
                     /product="the original enhanced GFP (Yang et al., 1996)"
                     /label=EGFP
                     /note="mammalian codon-optimized"
                     /translation="MVSKGEELFTGVVPILVELDGDVNGHKFSVSGEGEGDATYGKLTL
                     KFICTTGKLPVPWPTLVTTLTYGVQCFSRYPDHMKQHDFFKSAMPEGYVQERTIFFKDD
                     GNYKTRAEVKFEGDTLVNRIELKGIDFKEDGNILGHKLEYNYNSHNVYIMADKQKNGIK
                     VNFKIRHNIEDGSVQLADHYQQNTPIGDGPVLLPDNHYLSTQSALSKDPNEKRDHMVLL
                     EFVTAAGITLGMDELYK"
     CDS             1885..2601
                     /codon_start=1
                     /product="enhanced GFP"
                     /label=EGFP
                     /translation="MVSKGEELFTGVVPILVELDGDVNGHKFSVSGEGEGDATYGKLTL
                     KFICTTGKLPVPWPTLVTTLTYGVQCFSRYPDHMKQHDFFKSAMPEGYVQERTIFFKDD
                     GNYKTRAEVKFEGDTLVNRIELKGIDFKEDGNILGHKLEYNYNSHNVYIMADKQKNGIK
                     VNFKIRHNIEDGSVQLADHYQQNTPIGDGPVLLPDNHYLSTQSALSKDPNEKRDHMVLL
                     EFVTAAGITLGMDELYK"
     primer_bind     complement(1930..1951)
                     /label=EGFP-N
                     /note="EGFP, reverse primer"
     primer_bind     complement(2191..2210)
                     /label=EXFP-R
                     /note="For distinguishing EGFP variants, reverse primer"
     primer_bind     2538..2559
                     /label=EGFP-C
                     /note="EGFP, forward primer"
     ncRNA           2648..2769
                     /label=5' miR-30a
                     /note="sequence upstream of the 71-nt precursor of the
                     human miR-30a microRNA (Zeng et al., 2002)"
                     /ncRNA_class="miRNA"
     ncRNA           2797..2811
                     /label=miR-30a loop
                     /note="loop from the the 71-nt precursor of the human
                     miR-30a microRNA (Zeng et al., 2002)"
                     /ncRNA_class="miRNA"
     ncRNA           2839..2965
                     /label=3' miR-30a
                     /note="sequence downstream of the 71-nt precursor of the
                     human miR-30a microRNA (Zeng et al., 2002)"
                     /ncRNA_class="miRNA"
     promoter        2979..3478
                     /label=PGK promoter
                     /note="mouse phosphoglycerate kinase 1 promoter"
     primer_bind     complement(3014..3037)
                     /label=MSCV-rev
                     /note="Murine stem cell virus, reverse primer"
     primer_bind     3411..3430
                     /label=mPGK-F
                     /note="Mouse PGK promoter, forward primer"
     CDS             3499..4098
                     /codon_start=1
                     /gene="pac from Streptomyces alboniger"
                     /product="puromycin N-acetyltransferase"
                     /label=PuroR
                     /note="confers resistance to puromycin"
                     /translation="MTEYKPTVRLATRDDVPRAVRTLAAAFADYPATRHTVDPDRHIER
                     VTELQELFLTRVGLDIGKVWVADDGAAVAVWTTPESVEAGAVFAEIGPRMAELSGSRLA
                     AQQQMEGLLAPHRPKEPAWFLATVGVSPDHQGKGLGSAVVLPGVEAAERAGVPAFLETS
                     APRNLPFYERLGFTVTADVEVPEGPRTWCMTRKPGA"
     primer_bind     complement(3499..3518)
                     /label=Puro-R
                     /note="Puromycin resistance gene, reverse primer. Also
                     called puro-variant-R"
     primer_bind     3995..4015
                     /label=Puro-F
                     /note="Puromycin resistance gene, forward primer"
     primer_bind     complement(4690..4706)
                     /label=M13 rev
                     /note="common sequencing primer, one of multiple similar
                     variants"
     primer_bind     complement(4690..4706)
                     /label=M13 Reverse
                     /note="In lacZ gene. Also called M13-rev"
     primer_bind     complement(4703..4725)
                     /label=M13/pUC Reverse
                     /note="In lacZ gene"
     protein_bind    4714..4730
                     /label=lac operator
                     /bound_moiety="lac repressor encoded by lacI"
                     /note="The lac repressor binds to the lac operator to
                     inhibit transcription in E. coli. This inhibition can be
                     relieved by adding lactose or
                     isopropyl-beta-D-thiogalactopyranoside (IPTG)."
     promoter        complement(4738..4768)
                     /label=lac promoter
                     /note="promoter for the E. coli lac operon"
     protein_bind    4783..4804
                     /label=CAP binding site
                     /bound_moiety="E. coli catabolite activator protein"
                     /note="CAP binding activates transcription in the presence
                     of cAMP."
     primer_bind     complement(4921..4938)
                     /label=L4440
                     /note="L4440 vector, forward primer"
     rep_origin      complement(5092..5680)
                     /direction=LEFT
                     /label=ori
                     /note="high-copy-number ColE1/pMB1/pBR322/pUC origin of
                     replication"
     primer_bind     complement(5172..5191)
                     /label=pBR322ori-F
                     /note="pBR322 origin, forward primer"
     CDS             complement(5851..6711)
                     /codon_start=1
                     /gene="bla"
                     /product="beta-lactamase"
                     /label=AmpR
                     /note="confers resistance to ampicillin, carbenicillin, and
                     related antibiotics"
                     /translation="MSIQHFRVALIPFFAAFCLPVFAHPETLVKVKDAEDQLGARVGYI
                     ELDLNSGKILESFRPEERFPMMSTFKVLLCGAVLSRIDAGQEQLGRRIHYSQNDLVEYS
                     PVTEKHLTDGMTVRELCSAAITMSDNTAANLLLTTIGGPKELTAFLHNMGDHVTRLDRW
                     EPELNEAIPNDERDTTMPVAMATTLRKLLTGELLTLASRQQLIDWMEADKVAGPLLRSA
                     LPAGWFIADKSGAGERGSRGIIAALGPDGKPSRIVVIYTTGSQATMDERNRQIAEIGAS
                     LIKHW"
     primer_bind     6474..6493
                     /label=Amp-R
                     /note="Ampicillin resistance gene, reverse primer"
     promoter        complement(6712..6816)
                     /gene="bla"
                     /label=AmpR promoter
     primer_bind     6884..6902
                     /label=pBRforEco
                     /note="pBR322 vectors, upsteam of EcoRI site, forward
                     primer"
     primer_bind     complement(6940..6962)
                     /label=pGEX 3'
                     /note="pGEX vectors, reverse primer"
     primer_bind     7062..7081
                     /label=pRS-marker
                     /note="pRS vectors, use to sequence yeast selectable
                     marker"
     primer_bind     7275..7297
                     /label=M13/pUC Forward
                     /note="In lacZ gene"
     primer_bind     7425..7444
                     /label=pBRrevBam
                     /note="pBR322 vectors, tet region, downstream of BamHI,
                     reverse primer"
     LTR             7644..515
                     /label=5' LTR
                     /note="5' long terminal repeat from murine embryonic stem
                     cell virus"
ORIGIN
        1 tgaaagaccc cacctgtagg tttggcaagc tagcttaagt aacgccattt tgcaaggcat
       61 ggaaaataca taactgagaa tagagaagtt cagatcaagg ttaggaacag agagacagca
      121 gaatatgggc caaacaggat atctgtggta agcagttcct gccccggctc agggccaaga
      181 acagatggtc cccagatgcg gtcccgccct cagcagtttc tagagaacca tcagatgttt
      241 ccagggtgcc ccaaggacct gaaatgaccc tgtgccttat ttgaactaac caatcagttc
      301 gcttctcgct tctgttcgcg cgcttctgct ccccgagctc aataaaagag cccacaaccc
      361 ctcactcggc gcgccagtcc tccgatagac tgcgtcgccc gggtacccgt attcccaata
      421 aagcctcttg ctgtttgcat ccgaatcgtg gactcgctga tccttgggag ggtctcctca
      481 gattgattga ctgcccacct cgggggtctt tcatttggag gttccaccga gatttggaga
      541 cccctgccca gggaccaccg acccccccgc cgggaggtaa gctggccagc ggtcgtttcg
      601 tgtctgtctc tgtctttgtg cgtgtttgtg ccggcatcta atgtttgcgc ctgcgtctgt
      661 actagttagc taactagctc tgtatctggc ggacccgtgg tggaactgac gagttctgaa
      721 cacccggccg caaccctggg agacgtccca gggactttgg gggccgtttt tgtggcccga
      781 cctgaggaag ggagtcgatg tggaatccga ccccgtcagg atatgtggtt ctggtaggag
      841 acgagaacct aaaacagttc ccgcctccgt ctgaattttt gctttcggtt tggaaccgaa
      901 gccgcgcgtc ttgtctgctg cagcgctgca gcatcgttct gtgttgtctc tgtctgactg
      961 tgtttctgta tttgtctgaa aattagggcc agactgttac cactccctta agtttgacct
     1021 taggtcactg gaaagatgtc gagcggatcg ctcacaacca gtcggtagat gtcaagaaga
     1081 gacgttgggt taccttctgc tctgcagaat ggccaacctt taacgtcgga tggccgcgag
     1141 acggcacctt taaccgagac ctcatcaccc aggttaagat caaggtcttt tcacctggcc
     1201 cgcatggaca cccagaccag gtcccctaca tcgtgacctg ggaagccttg gcttttgacc
     1261 cccctccctg ggtcaagccc tttgtacacc ctaagcctcc gcctcctctt cctccatccg
     1321 ccccgtctct cccccttgaa cctcctcgtt cgaccccgcc tcgatcctcc ctttatccag
     1381 ccctcactcc ttctctaggc gccggaatta gatctggggg atcgatcctc tagagcatcg
     1441 agtttaccac tccctatcag tgatagagaa aagtgaaagt cgagtttacc actccctatc
     1501 agtgatagag aaaagtgaaa gtcgagttta ccactcccta tcagtgatag agaaaagtga
     1561 aagtcgagtt taccactccc tatcagtgat agagaaaagt gaaagtcgag tttaccactc
     1621 cctatcagtg atagagaaaa gtgaaagtcg agtttaccac tccctatcag tgatagagaa
     1681 aagtgaaagt cgagtttacc actccctatc agtgatagag aaaagtgaaa gtcgagctcg
     1741 gtacccgggt cgagtaggcg tgtacggtgg gaggcctata taagcagagc tcgtttagtg
     1801 aaccgtcaga tcgcctggag acgccatcca cgctgttttg acctccatag aagacaccgg
     1861 gaccgatcca gcctctcgac caccatggtg agcaagggcg aggagctgtt caccggggtg
     1921 gtgcccatcc tggtcgagct ggacggcgac gtaaacggcc acaagttcag cgtgtccggc
     1981 gagggcgagg gcgatgccac ctacggcaag ctgaccctga agttcatctg caccaccggc
     2041 aagctgcccg tgccctggcc caccctcgtg accaccctga cctacggcgt gcagtgcttc
     2101 agccgctacc ccgaccacat gaagcagcac gacttcttca agtccgccat gcccgaaggc
     2161 tacgtccagg agcgcaccat cttcttcaag gacgacggca actacaagac ccgcgccgag
     2221 gtgaagttcg agggcgacac cctggtgaac cgcatcgagc tgaagggcat cgacttcaag
     2281 gaggacggca acatcctggg gcacaagctg gagtacaact acaacagcca caacgtctat
     2341 atcatggccg acaagcagaa gaacggcatc aaggtgaact tcaagatccg ccacaacatc
     2401 gaggacggca gcgtgcagct cgccgaccac taccagcaga acacccccat cggcgacggc
     2461 cccgtgctgc tgcccgacaa ccactacctg agcacccagt ccgccctgag caaagacccc
     2521 aacgagaagc gcgatcacat ggtcctgctg gagttcgtga ccgccgccgg gatcactctc
     2581 ggcatggacg agctgtacaa gtaatgacgt acggctaagc ctcgactagg gataacaggg
     2641 taattgtttg aatgaggctt cagtacttta cagaatcgtt gcctgcacat cttggaaaca
     2701 cttgctggga ttacttcttc aggttaaccc aacagaaggc tcgagaaggt atattgctgt
     2761 tgacagtgag cgacagaccc agtatgaaat agtatagtga agccacagat gtatactatt
     2821 tcatactggg tctgctgcct actgcctcgg aattcaaggg gctactttag gagcaattat
     2881 cttgtttact aaaactgaat accttgctat ctctttgata catttttaca aagctgaatt
     2941 aaaatggtat aaattaaatc acttttttca attctaccgg gtaggggagg cgcttttccc
     3001 aaggcagtct ggagcatgcg ctttagcagc cccgctgggc acttggcgct acacaagtgg
     3061 cctctggcct cgcacacatt ccacatccac cggtaggcgc caaccggctc cgttctttgg
     3121 tggccccttc gcgccacctt ctactcctcc cctagtcagg aagttccccc ccgccccgca
     3181 gctcgcgtcg tgcaggacgt gacaaatgga agtagcacgt ctcactagtc tcgtgcagat
     3241 ggacagcacc gctgagcaat ggaagcgggt aggcctttgg ggcagcggcc aatagcagct
     3301 ttgctccttc gctttctggg ctcagaggct gggaaggggt gggtccgggg gcgggctcag
     3361 gggcgggctc aggggcgggg cgggcgcccg aaggtcctcc ggaggcccgg cattctgcac
     3421 gcttcaaaag cgcacgtctg ccgcgctgtt ctcctcttcc tcatctccgg gcctttcgac
     3481 ctgcagccca agcttaccat gaccgagtac aagcccacgg tgcgcctcgc cacccgcgac
     3541 gacgtcccca gggccgtacg caccctcgcc gccgcgttcg ccgactaccc cgccacgcgc
     3601 cacaccgtcg atccggaccg ccacatcgag cgggtcaccg agctgcaaga actcttcctc
     3661 acgcgcgtcg ggctcgacat cggcaaggtg tgggtcgcgg acgacggcgc cgcggtggcg
     3721 gtctggacca cgccggagag cgtcgaagcg ggggcggtgt tcgccgagat cggcccgcgc
     3781 atggccgagt tgagcggttc ccggctggcc gcgcagcaac agatggaagg cctcctggcg
     3841 ccgcaccggc ccaaggagcc cgcgtggttc ctggccaccg tcggcgtctc gcccgaccac
     3901 cagggcaagg gtctgggcag cgccgtcgtg ctccccggag tggaggcggc cgagcgcgcc
     3961 ggggtgcccg ccttcctgga gacctccgcg ccccgcaacc tccccttcta cgagcggctc
     4021 ggcttcaccg tcaccgccga cgtcgaggtg cccgaaggac cgcgcacctg gtgcatgacc
     4081 cgcaagcccg gtgcctgacg cccgccccac gacccgcagc gcccgaccga aaggagcgca
     4141 cgaccccatg catcgataaa ataaaagatt ttatttagtc tccagaaaaa ggggggaatg
     4201 aaagacccca cctgtaggtt tggcaactag agaaccatca gatgtttcca gggtgcccca
     4261 aggacctgaa atgaccctgt gccttatttg aactaaccaa tcagttcgct tctcgcttct
     4321 gttcgcgcgc ttctgctccc cgagctcaat aaaagagccc acaacccctc actcggcgcg
     4381 ccagtcctcc gatagactgc gtcgcccggg tacccgtgta tccaataaac cctcttgcag
     4441 ttgcatccga cttgtggtct cgctgttcct tgggagggtc tcctctgagt gattgactac
     4501 ccgtcagcgg gggtctttca tgggtaacag tttcttgaag ttggagaaca acattctgag
     4561 ggtaggagtc gaatattaag taatcctgac tcaattagcc actgttttga atccacatac
     4621 tccaatactc ctgaaatagt tcattatgga cagcgcagaa gagctgggga gaattaattc
     4681 gtaatcatgg tcatagctgt ttcctgtgtg aaattgttat ccgctcacaa ttccacacaa
     4741 catacgagcc ggaagcataa agtgtaaagc ctggggtgcc taatgagtga gctaactcac
     4801 attaattgcg ttgcgctcac tgcccgcttt ccagtcggga aacctgtcgt gccagctgca
     4861 ttaatgaatc ggccaacgcg cggggagagg cggtttgcgt attgggcgct cttccgcttc
     4921 ctcgctcact gactcgctgc gctcggtcgt tcggctgcgg cgagcggtat cagctcactc
     4981 aaaggcggta atacggttat ccacagaatc aggggataac gcaggaaaga acatgtgagc
     5041 aaaaggccag caaaaggcca ggaaccgtaa aaaggccgcg ttgctggcgt ttttccatag
     5101 gctccgcccc cctgacgagc atcacaaaaa tcgacgctca agtcagaggt ggcgaaaccc
     5161 gacaggacta taaagatacc aggcgtttcc ccctggaagc tccctcgtgc gctctcctgt
     5221 tccgaccctg ccgcttaccg gatacctgtc cgcctttctc ccttcgggaa gcgtggcgct
     5281 ttctcatagc tcacgctgta ggtatctcag ttcggtgtag gtcgttcgct ccaagctggg
     5341 ctgtgtgcac gaaccccccg ttcagcccga ccgctgcgcc ttatccggta actatcgtct
     5401 tgagtccaac ccggtaagac acgacttatc gccactggca gcagccactg gtaacaggat
     5461 tagcagagcg aggtatgtag gcggtgctac agagttcttg aagtggtggc ctaactacgg
     5521 ctacactaga aggacagtat ttggtatctg cgctctgctg aagccagtta ccttcggaaa
     5581 aagagttggt agctcttgat ccggcaaaca aaccaccgct ggtagcggtg gtttttttgt
     5641 ttgcaagcag cagattacgc gcagaaaaaa aggatctcaa gaagatcctt tgatcttttc
     5701 tacggggtct gacgctcagt ggaacgaaaa ctcacgttaa gggattttgg tcatgagatt
     5761 atcaaaaagg atcttcacct agatcctttt aaattaaaaa tgaagtttta aatcaatcta
     5821 aagtatatat gagtaaactt ggtctgacag ttaccaatgc ttaatcagtg aggcacctat
     5881 ctcagcgatc tgtctatttc gttcatccat agttgcctga ctccccgtcg tgtagataac
     5941 tacgatacgg gagggcttac catctggccc cagtgctgca atgataccgc gagacccacg
     6001 ctcaccggct ccagatttat cagcaataaa ccagccagcc ggaagggccg agcgcagaag
     6061 tggtcctgca actttatccg cctccatcca gtctattaat tgttgccggg aagctagagt
     6121 aagtagttcg ccagttaata gtttgcgcaa cgttgttgcc attgctacag gcatcgtggt
     6181 gtcacgctcg tcgtttggta tggcttcatt cagctccggt tcccaacgat caaggcgagt
     6241 tacatgatcc cccatgttgt gcaaaaaagc ggttagctcc ttcggtcctc cgatcgttgt
     6301 cagaagtaag ttggccgcag tgttatcact catggttatg gcagcactgc ataattctct
     6361 tactgtcatg ccatccgtaa gatgcttttc tgtgactggt gagtactcaa ccaagtcatt
     6421 ctgagaatag tgtatgcggc gaccgagttg ctcttgcccg gcgtcaatac gggataatac
     6481 cgcgccacat agcagaactt taaaagtgct catcattgga aaacgttctt cggggcgaaa
     6541 actctcaagg atcttaccgc tgttgagatc cagttcgatg taacccactc gtgcacccaa
     6601 ctgatcttca gcatctttta ctttcaccag cgtttctggg tgagcaaaaa caggaaggca
     6661 aaatgccgca aaaaagggaa taagggcgac acggaaatgt tgaatactca tactcttcct
     6721 ttttcaatat tattgaagca tttatcaggg ttattgtctc atgagcggat acatatttga
     6781 atgtatttag aaaaataaac aaataggggt tccgcgcaca tttccccgaa aagtgccacc
     6841 tgacgtctaa gaaaccatta ttatcatgac attaacctat aaaaataggc gtatcacgag
     6901 gccctttcgt ctcgcgcgtt tcggtgatga cggtgaaaac ctctgacaca tgcagctccc
     6961 ggagacggtc acagcttgtc tgtaagcgga tgccgggagc agacaagccc gtcagggcgc
     7021 gtcagcgggt gttggcgggt gtcggggctg gcttaactat gcggcatcag agcagattgt
     7081 actgagagtg caccatatgc ggtgtgaaat accgcacaga tgcgtaagga gaaaataccg
     7141 catcaggcgc cattcgccat tcaggctgcg caactgttgg gaagggcgat cggtgcgggc
     7201 ctcttcgcta ttacgccagc tggcgaaagg gggatgtgct gcaaggcgat taagttgggt
     7261 aacgccaggg ttttcccagt cacgacgttg taaaacgacg gcgcaaggaa tggtgcatgc
     7321 aaggagatgg cgcccaacag tcccccggcc acggggcctg ccaccatacc cacgccgaaa
     7381 caagcgctca tgagcccgaa gtggcgagcc cgatcttccc catcggtgat gtcggcgata
     7441 taggcgccag caaccgcacc tgtggcgccg gtgatgccgg ccacgatgcg tccggcgtag
     7501 aggcgattag tccaatttgt taaagacagg atatcagtgg tccaggctct agttttgact
     7561 caacaatatc accagctgaa gcctatagag tacgagccat agataaaata aaagatttta
     7621 tttagtctcc agaaaaaggg gggaa
//
