LOCUS       Exported 783 bp ds-DNA linear SYN 20-MAY-2021
DEFINITION  Tet on shKras for conditional Kras knockdown.
ACCESSION   .
VERSION     .
KEYWORDS    TGMP.shKras.1422
SOURCE      synthetic DNA construct
  ORGANISM  synthetic DNA construct
REFERENCE   1 (bases 1 to 783)
  AUTHORS   Shao DD, Xue W, Krall EB, Bhutkar A, Piccioni F, Wang X, Schinzel
            AC, Sood S, Rosenbluh J, Kim JW, Zwang Y, Roberts TM, Root DE, Jacks
            T, Hahn WC
  TITLE     KRAS and YAP1 Converge to Regulate EMT and Tumor Survival.
  JOURNAL   Cell. 2014 Jul 3;158(1):171-84. doi: 10.1016/j.cell.2014.06.004.
            Epub 2014 Jun 19.
  PUBMED    24954536
REFERENCE   2 (bases 1 to 783)
  AUTHORS   .
  TITLE     Direct Submission
  JOURNAL   Exported May 20, 2021 from SnapGene Server 1.1.58
            http://www.snapgene.com
FEATURES             Location/Qualifiers
     source          1..783
                     /organism="synthetic DNA construct"
                     /mol_type="other DNA"
     CDS             37..636
                     /codon_start=1
                     /gene="pac from Streptomyces alboniger"
                     /product="puromycin N-acetyltransferase"
                     /label=PuroR
                     /note="confers resistance to puromycin"
                     /translation="MTEYKPTVRLATRDDVPRAVRTLAAAFADYPATRHTVDPDRHIER
                     VTELQELFLTRVGLDIGKVWVADDGAAVAVWTTPESVEAGAVFAEIGPRMAELSGSRLA
                     AQQQMEGLLAPHRPKEPAWFLATVGVSPDHQGKGLGSAVVLPGVEAAERAGVPAFLETS
                     APRNLPFYERLGFTVTADVEVPEGPRTWCMTRKPGA"
     primer_bind     complement(37..56)
                     /label=Puro-R
                     /note="Puromycin resistance gene, reverse primer. Also
                     called puro-variant-R"
     primer_bind     533..553
                     /label=Puro-F
                     /note="Puromycin resistance gene, forward primer"
ORIGIN
        1 atctccgggc ctttcgacct gcagcccaag cttaccatga ccgagtacaa gcccacggtg
       61 cgcctcgcca cccgcgacga cgtccccagg gccgtacgca ccctcgccgc cgcgttcgcc
      121 gactaccccg ccacgcgcca caccgtcgat ccggaccgcc acatcgagcg ggtcaccgag
      181 ctgcaagaac tcttcctcac gcgcgtcggg ctcgacatcg gcaaggtgtg ggtcgcggac
      241 gacggcgccg cggtggcggt ctggaccacg ccggagagcg tcgaagcggg ggcggtgttc
      301 gccgagatcg gcccgcgcat ggccgagttg agcggttccc ggctggccgc gcagcaacag
      361 atggaaggcc tcctggcgcc gcaccggccc aaggagcccg cgtggttcct ggccaccgtc
      421 ggcgtctcgc ccgaccacca gggcaagggt ctgggcagcg ccgtcgtgct ccccggagtg
      481 gaggcggccg agcgcgccgg ggtgcccgcc ttcctggaga cctccgcgcc ccgcaacctc
      541 cccttctacg agcggctcgg cttcaccgtc accgccgacg tcgaggtgcc cgaaggaccg
      601 cgcacctggt gcatgacccg caagcccggt gcctgacgcc cgccccacga cccgcagcgc
      661 ccgaccgaaa ggagcgcacg accccatgca tcgataaaat aaaagatttt atttagtctc
      721 cagaaaaagg ggggaatgaa agaccccacc tgtaggtttg gcaagctaga gaaccatcag
      781 atg
//
