>Addgene plasmid #59913 | TGMP.shKras.1422 | depositor partial sequence | sequence record 94952 | 97mer shRNA
TGCTGTTGACAGTGAGCGACAGACCCAGTATGAAATAGTATAGTGAAGCCACAGATGTATACTATTTCAT
ACTGGGTCTGCTGCCTACTGCCTCGGA
