>Addgene plasmid #59913 | TGMP.shKras.1422 | addgene partial sequence | sequence record 96232 | PGK-A3 5'-GGCGCCTACCGGTGGATGTGGAATGTGTG-3'
GCGCCAGTGCCCAGCGGGGCTGCTAAAGCGCATGCTCCAGACTGCCTTGGGAAAAGCGCCTCCCCTACCC
GGTAGAATTGAAAAAAGTGATTTAATTTATACCATTTTAATTCAGCTTTGTAAAAATGTATCAAAGAGAT
AGCAAGGTATTCAGTTTTAGTAAACAAGATAATTGCTCCTAAAGTAGCCCCTTGAATTCCGAGGCAGTAG
GCAGCAGACCCAGTATGAAATAGTATACATCTGTGGCTTCACTATACTATTTCATACTGGGTCTGTCGCT
CACTGTCAACAGCAATATACCTTCTCGAGCCTTCTGTTGGGTTAACCTGAAGAAGTAATCCCAGCAAGTG
TTTCCAAGATGTGCAGGCAACGATTCTGTAAAGTACTGAAGCCTCATTCAAACAATTACCCTGTTATCCC
TAGTCGAGGCTTAGCCGTACGTCATTACTTGTACAGCTCGTCCATGCCGAGAGTGATCCCGGCGGCGGTC
ACGAACTCCAGCAGGACCATGTGATCGCGCTTCTCGTTGGGGTCTTTGCTCAGGGCGGACTGGGTGCTCA
GGTAGTGGTTGTCGGGCAGCAGCACGGGGCCGTCGCCGATGGGGGTGTTCTGCTGGTAGTGGTCGGCGAG
CTGCACGCTGCCGTCCTCGATGTTGTGGCGGATCTTGAAGTTCGCCTTGATGCCGTTCTTCTGCTTGTCG
GCCATGATATAGACGTTGTGGCTGTTGTAGTTGTACTCCAGCTTGTGCCCCAGGATGTTGCCGTCCTCCT
TGAAGTCGATGCCCTTCAGCTCGATGCGGTTCACCA
