>Addgene plasmid #59913 | TGMP.shKras.1422 | addgene partial sequence | sequence record 96269 | EGFP-N 5'-CGTCGCCGTCCAGCTCGACCAG-3'
TTGCTCACCATGGTGGATCCGTCGAGAGGCTGGATCGGTCCCGGTGTCTTCTATGGAGGTCAAAACAGCG
TGGATGGCGTCTCCAGGCGATCTGACGGTTCACTAAACGAGCTCTGCTTATATAGGCCTCCCACCGTACA
CGCCTACCTCGACCCGGGTACCGAGCTCGACTTTCACTTTTCTCTATCACTGATAGGGAGTGGTAAACTC
GACTTTCACTTTTCTCTATCACTGATAGGGAGTGGTAAACTCGACTTTCACTTTTCTCTATCACTGATAG
GGAGTGGTAAACTCGACTTTCACTTTTCTCTATCACTGATAGGGAGTGGTAAACTCGACTTTCACTTTTC
TCTATCACTGATAGGGAGTGGTAAACTCGACTTTCACTTTTCTCTATCACTGATAGGGAGTGGTAAACTC
GACTTTCACTTTTCTCTATCACTGATAGGGAGTGGTAAACTCGATGCTCTAGAGGATCGATCCCCCAGAT
CTAATTCCGGCGCCTAGAGAAGGAGTGAGGGCTGGATAAAGGGAGGATCGAGGCGGGGTCGAACGAGGAG
GTTCAAGGGGGAGAGACGGGGCGGATGGAGGAAGAGGAGGCGGAGGCTTAGGGTGTACAAAGGGCTTGAC
CCAGGGAGGGGGGTCAAAAGCCAAGGCTTCCCAGGTCACGATGTAGGGGACCTGGTCTGGGTGTCCATGC
GGGCCAGGTGAAAAGACCTTGATCTTAACCTGGGTGATGAGGTCTCGGTTAAAGGTGCCGTCTCGCGGCC
ATCCGACGTTAAAGGTTGGCCATTCTGCAGAGCAG
